Addgene plasmid #119819: pHen2 Avi-tag-linker-p3
Purpose: For cloning and subsequent expression of peptide fragments fused with Avi-tag (for biotinylation) and with pIII protein of M13K07 bacteriophage
Depositing lab: Alexander Gabibov. Depositing organization: Shemyakin-Ovchinnikov Institute of Bioorganic Chemistry. Publication: Probing surface membrane receptors using engineered bacteriophage bioconjugates. Lomakin YA, Kaminskaya AN, Stepanov AV, Shmidt AA, Gabibov A, Belogurov AA. Bioconjug Chem. 2019 Apr 25. doi: 10.1021/acs.bioconjchem.9b00218. PubMed 31021608.
Backbone
  Vector backbone: pHen2
  Modifications to backbone: NcoI/NheI restriction sites for subsequent peptide cloning
  Vector type: Bacterial Expression
Growth in bacteria
  Bacterial resistance: Ampicillin, 100 μg/mL
  Growth temperature: 37°C
  Growth strain: DH5alpha
  Growth instructions: The TG1 strain should be used for bacteriophage infection and subsequent expression
  Copy number: High Copy
Gene/Insert
  Gene/Insert name: linker with Avi-tag and p3
  Tag / fusion protein: Avi-tag (C terminal on insert)
Terms and licenses: Academic/Nonprofit Terms; Industry Terms: Not Available to Industry
How to cite: pHen2 Avi-tag-linker-p3 was a gift from Alexander Gabibov (Addgene plasmid # 119819 ; http://n2t.net/addgene:119819 ; RRID:Addgene_119819)
