[The description below was written by a language model from this plasmid's Addgene catalogue record and pLannotate feature annotations shown in this document.]
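Description:
pHen2 Avi-tag-linker-p3 is a 4.6 kb phagemid for phage display in E. coli, built on the pHen2 backbone and catalogued as a bacterial expression vector. It replicates as a double-stranded plasmid from a high-copy ColE1/pUC-type origin and is selected with ampicillin through the β-lactamase gene and its own promoter. It also carries an f1 origin, which allows single-stranded copies to be made and packaged into filamentous phage particles when the host is superinfected with a helper phage. The record names M13K07 as the phage context and indicates an F-pilus-bearing strain such as TG1 for infection and expression. Short annotated fragments of bom, rop, lacI and lacZα appear to be backbone remnants rather than functional genes.

The expression cassette is driven by the lac promoter, with its CAP binding site and lac operator, so transcription can be regulated by lac repressor and IPTG. Downstream is a fragment matching a pectate lyase, which most likely corresponds to the pel-type leader peptide that directs the fusion to the periplasm. It is followed by an AviTag, a linker and most of M13 gene III, which encodes the minor coat protein pIII. NcoI and NheI sites were added to the backbone so that peptide-coding fragments can be inserted in frame, placing the AviTag C-terminal to the cloned peptide and ahead of pIII. The resulting phage display the peptide at the tip of the virion and can be site-specifically biotinylated by the BirA enzyme. The associated work used such engineered bacteriophage bioconjugates to probe surface membrane receptors.
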