Features (pLannotate 1.2.2; 15 found; start..end, strand, type, name):
     62..103     +  CDS            AviTag™ (fragment): peptide tag that allows for enzymatic biotinylation
    121..1351    +  CDS            M13 gene III (fragment) (sequence partly withheld): pIII; III; minor coat protein
   1357..1514    +  CDS            lacZα (fragment): LacZα fragment of β-galactosidase; lacZ fragment
   1520..1571    -  misc_feature   bom (fragment): basis of mobility region from pBR322
   1590..2045    +  rep_origin     f1 ori (sequence partly withheld): f1 bacteriophage origin of replication; arrow indicates direction of (+) strand synthesis
   2046..2095    -  misc_feature   bom (fragment): basis of mobility region from pBR322
   2197..2232    -  CDS            rop (fragment): Rop protein, which maintains plasmids at low copy number; rop
   2327..2431    +  promoter       AmpR promoter: bla
   2432..3292    +  CDS            AmpR: β-lactamase; bla; confers resistance to ampicillin, carbenicillin, and related antibiotics
   3463..4051    +  rep_origin     ori: high-copy-number ColE1/pMB1/pBR322/pUC origin of replication
   4234..4326    +  CDS            lacI (fragment): lac repressor; lacI; The lac repressor binds to the lac operator to inhibit transcription in E. coli. This inhibition can be relieved by adding lactose or isopropyl-β-D-thiogalactopyranoside (IPTG).
   4339..4360    +  protein_bind   CAP binding site: CAP binding activates transcription in the presence of cAMP. E. coli catabolite activator protein
   4375..4405    +  promoter       lac promoter: promoter for the E. coli lac operon
   4413..4429    +  protein_bind   lac operator: The lac repressor binds to the lac operator to inhibit transcription in E. coli. This inhibition can be relieved by adding lactose or isopropyl-β-D-thiogalactopyranoside (IPTG). lac repressor encoded by lacI
   4505..25      +  CDS            pel1 (fragment) (across the origin): PLY1_PECAS - Also known as pelA. Experimental evidence at protein level: Swiss-Prot protein existence level 1. Involved in maceration and soft-rotting of plant tissue. From Pectobacterium atrosepticum (strain SCRI 1043 / ATCC BAA-672) (Erwinia carotovora subsp. atroseptica).
>Addgene plasmid #119819 | pHen2 Avi-tag-linker-p3 | addgene full sequence | sequence record 242421 | Addgene NGS Result
CATGGCCTTAGCTAGCAGTGGTGGAGGCGGTTCAGGCGGAGGTGGCTCTGGCGGTAGTGGTCTGAACGAC
ATCTTCGAGGCTCAGAAAATCGAATGGCACGAAAGTGGTGGAGGCGGTTC
[609 nt withheld, positions 121-729]
CCAATCGTCTGACCTGCCTCAACCTCCTGTC
[50 nt withheld, positions 761-810]
CGGCTCTGAGGGTGGCGGCTCTGAGGGTGGCGGTTCTGAGGGTGGCGGCTCTGAGGGTGGCGGTTCCGGT
GGCGGCTCCGGTTCCGGTGATTTTGATTATGAAAAA
[113 nt withheld, positions 917-1029]
T
[41 nt withheld, positions 1031-1071]
T
[62 nt withheld, positions 1073-1134]
A
[92 nt withheld, positions 1136-1227]
A
[124 nt withheld, positions 1229-1352]
AAGAATTCACTGGCCGTCGTTTTACAACGTCGTGACTGGGAAAACCCTGGCGTTACCCAACTTAATCGCC
TTGCAGCACATCCCCCTTTCGCCAGCTGGCGTAATAGCGAAGAGGCCCGCACCGATCGCCCTTCCCAACA
GTTGCGCAGCCTGAATGGCGAATGGCGCCTGATGCGGTATTTTCTCCTTACGCATCTGTGCGGTATTTCA
CACCGCATA
[95 nt withheld, positions 1572-1666]
T
[46 nt withheld, positions 1668-1713]
C
[141 nt withheld, positions 1715-1855]
CCTTTGACGTTGGAGTCCACGTTCTTT
[37 nt withheld, positions 1883-1919]
ACTCTATCTCGGGCTATTCTTTTGATTTATAAGGGATTTTGCCGATTTCGGTCTATTGGTTAAAAAATGA
GCTGATTTAACAAAAATTTAACGCGAATTTTAACAAAATATTAACGTTTACAATTTTATGGTGCAGTCTC
AGTACAATCTGCTCTGATGCCGCATAGTTAAGCCAGCCCCGACACCCGCCAACACCCGCTGACGCGCCCT
GACGGGCTTGTCTGCTCCCGGCATCCGCTTACAGACAAGCTGTGACCGTCTCCGGGAGCTGCATGTGTCA
GAGGTTTTCACCGTCATCACCGAAACGCGCGAGACGAAAGGGCCTCGTGATACGCCTATTTTTATAGGTT
AATGTCATGATAATAATGGTTTCTTAGACGTCAGGTGGCACTTTTCGGGGAAATGTGCGCGGAACCCCTA
TTTGTTTATTTTTCTAAATACATTCAAATATGTATCCGCTCATGAGACAATAACCCTGATAAATGCTTCA
ATAATATTGAAAAAGGAAGAGTATGAGTATTCAACATTTCCGTGTCGCCCTTATTCCCTTTTTTGCGGCA
TTTTGCCTTCCTGTTTTTGCTCACCCAGAAACGCTGGTGAAAGTAAAAGATGCTGAAGATCAGTTGGGTG
CCCGAGTGGGTTACATCGAACTGGATCTCAACAGCGGTAAGATCCTTGAGAGTTTTCGCCCCGAAGAACG
TTTTCCAATGATGAGCACTTTTAAAGTTCTGCTATGTGGCGCGGTATTATCCCGTATTGACGCCGGGCAA
GAGCAACTCGGTCGCCGCATACACTATTCTCAGAATGACTTGGTTGAGTACTCACCAGTCACAGAAAAGC
ATCTTACGGATGGCATGACAGTAAGAGAATTATGCAGTGCTGCCATAACCATGAGTGATAACACTGCGGC
CAACTTACTTCTGACAACGATCGGAGGACCGAAGGAGCTAACCGCTTTTTTGCACAACATGGGGGATCAT
GTAACTCGCCTTGATCGTTGGGAACCGGAGCTGAATGAAGCCATACCAAACGACGAGCGTGACACCACGA
TGCCTGTAGCAATGGCAACAACGTTGCGCAAACTATTAACTGGCGAACTACTTACTCTAGCTTCCCGGCA
ACAATTAATAGACTGGATGGAGGCGGATAAAGTTGCAGGACCACTTCTGCGCTCGGCCCTTCCGGCTGGC
TGGTTTATTGCTGATAAATCTGGAGCCGGTGAGCGTGGGTCTCGCGGTATCATTGCAGCACTGGGGCCAG
ATGGTAAGCCCTCCCGTATCGTAGTTATCTACACGACGGGGAGTCAGGCAACTATGGATGAACGAAATAG
ACAGATCGCTGAGATAGGTGCCTCACTGATTAAGCATTGGTAACTGTCAGACCAAGTTTACTCATATATA
CTTTAGATTGATTTAAAACTTCATTTTTAATTTAAAAGGATCTAGGTGAAGATCCTTTTTGATAATCTCA
TGACCAAAATCCCTTAACGTGAGTTTTCGTTCCACTGAGCGTCAGACCCCGTAGAAAAGATCAAAGGATC
TTCTTGAGATCCTTTTTTTCTGCGCGTAATCTGCTGCTTGCAAACAAAAAAACCACCGCTACCAGCGGTG
GTTTGTTTGCCGGATCAAGAGCTACCAACTCTTTTTCCGAAGGTAACTGGCTTCAGCAGAGCGCAGATAC
CAAATACTGTTCTTCTAGTGTAGCCGTAGTTAGGCCACCACTTCAAGAACTCTGTAGCACCGCCTACATA
CCTCGCTCTGCTAATCCTGTTACCAGTGGCTGCTGCCAGTGGCGATAAGTCGTGTCTTACCGGGTTGGAC
TCAAGACGATAGTTACCGGATAAGGCGCAGCGGTCGGGCTGAACGGGGGGTTCGTGCATACAGCCCAGCT
TGGAGCGAACGACCTACACCGAACTGAGATACCTACAGCGTGAGCTATGAGAAAGCGCCACGCTTCCCGA
AGGGAGAAAGGCGGACAGGTATCCGGTAAGCGGCAGGGTCGGAACAGGAGAGCGCACGAGGGAGCTTCCA
GGGGGAAACGCCTGGTATCTTTATAGTCCTGTCGGGTTTCGCCACCTCTGACTTGAGCGTCGATTTTTGT
GATGCTCGTCAGGGGGGCGGAGCCTATGGAAAAACGCCAGCAACGCGGCCTTTTTACGGTTCCTGGCCTT
TTGCTGGCCTTTTGCTCACATGTTCTTTCCTGCGTTATCCCCTGATTCTGTGGATAACCGTATTACCGCC
TTTGAGTGAGCTGATACCGCTCGCCGCAGCCGAACGACCGAGCGCAGCGAGTCAGTGAGCGAGGAAGCGG
AAGAGCGCCCAATACGCAAACCGCCTCTCCCCGCGCGTTGGCCGATTCATTAATGCAGCTGGCACGACAG
GTTTCCCGACTGGAAAGCGGGCAGTGAGCGCAACGCAATTAATGTGAGTTAGCTCACTCATTAGGCACCC
CAGGCTTTACACTTTATGCTTCCGGCTCGTATGTTGTGTGGAATTGTGAGCGGATAACAATTTCACACAG
GAAACAGCTATGACCATGATTACGCCAAGCTTGCATGCAAATTCTATTTCAAGGAGACAGTCATAATGAA
ATACCTATTGCCTACGGCAGCCGCTGGATTGTTATTACTCGCGGCCCAGCCGGC
